LOCUS       Exported 3132 bp ds-DNA circular SYN 12-MAY-2021
DEFINITION  Gateway-compatible Entry vector, with insert of NSP9 gene's CDS from
            SARS-CoV-2 isolate Wuhan-Hu-1. Does not contain stop codon. .
ACCESSION   .
VERSION     .
KEYWORDS    pDONR223 SARS-CoV-2 NSP9_nostop
SOURCE      synthetic DNA construct
  ORGANISM  synthetic DNA construct
REFERENCE   1 (bases 1 to 3132)
  AUTHORS   Kim DK, Knapp JJ, Kuang D, Chawla A, Cassonnet P, Lee H,
            Sheykhkarimli D, Samavarchi-Tehrani P, Abdouni H, Rayhan A, Li R,
            Pogoutse O, Coyaud E, van der Werf S, Demeret C, Gingras AC, Taipale
            M, Raught B, Jacob Y, Roth FP
  TITLE     A Comprehensive, Flexible Collection of SARS-CoV-2 Coding Regions.
  JOURNAL   G3 (Bethesda). 2020 Aug 6. pii: g3.120.401554. doi:
            10.1534/g3.120.401554.
  PUBMED    32763951
REFERENCE   2 (bases 1 to 3132)
  AUTHORS   .
  TITLE     Direct Submission
  JOURNAL   Exported May 12, 2021 from SnapGene Server 1.1.58
            http://www.snapgene.com
FEATURES             Location/Qualifiers
     source          1..3132
                     /organism="synthetic DNA construct"
                     /mol_type="other DNA"
     terminator      138..165
                     /label=rrnB T2 terminator
                     /note="transcription terminator T2 from the E. coli rrnB
                     gene"
     terminator      257..343
                     /gene="Escherichia coli rrnB"
                     /label=rrnB T1 terminator
                     /note="transcription terminator T1 from the E. coli rrnB
                     gene"
     primer_bind     392..414
                     /label=M13/pUC Forward
                     /note="In lacZ gene"
     primer_bind     406..423
                     /label=M13 Forward
                     /note="In lacZ gene. Also called M13-F20 or M13 (-21)
                     Forward"
     primer_bind     407..423
                     /label=M13 fwd
                     /note="common sequencing primer, one of multiple similar
                     variants"
     protein_bind    439..538
                     /gene="mutant version of attL"
                     /label=attL1
                     /bound_moiety="LR Clonase(TM)"
                     /note="recombination site for the Gateway(R) LR reaction"
     protein_bind    complement(881..980)
                     /gene="mutant version of attL"
                     /label=attL2
                     /bound_moiety="LR Clonase(TM)"
                     /note="recombination site for the Gateway(R) LR reaction"
     primer_bind     complement(997..1016)
                     /label=T7
                     /note="T7 promoter, forward primer"
     promoter        complement(998..1016)
                     /label=T7 promoter
                     /note="promoter for bacteriophage T7 RNA polymerase"
     primer_bind     complement(1021..1037)
                     /label=M13 rev
                     /note="common sequencing primer, one of multiple similar
                     variants"
     primer_bind     complement(1021..1037)
                     /label=M13 Reverse
                     /note="In lacZ gene. Also called M13-rev"
     CDS             1468..2259
                     /codon_start=1
                     /gene="aadA"
                     /product="aminoglycoside adenylyltransferase (Murphy,
                     1985)"
                     /label=SmR
                     /note="confers resistance to spectinomycin and
                     streptomycin"
                     /translation="MREAVIAEVSTQLSEVVGVIERHLEPTLLAVHLYGSAVDGGLKPH
                     SDIDLLVTVTVRLDETTRRALINDLLETSASPGESEILRAVEVTIVVHDDIIPWRYPAK
                     RELQFGEWQRNDILAGIFEPATIDIDLAILLTKAREHSVALVGPAAEELFDPVPEQDLF
                     EALNETLTLWNSPPDWAGDERNVVLTLSRIWYSAVTGKIAPKDVAADWAMERLPAQYQP
                     VILEARQAYLGQEEDRLASRADQLEEFVHYVKGEITKVVGK"
     rep_origin      2352..2940
                     /direction=RIGHT
                     /label=ori
                     /note="high-copy-number ColE1/pMB1/pBR322/pUC origin of
                     replication"
     primer_bind     2841..2860
                     /label=pBR322ori-F
                     /note="pBR322 origin, forward primer"
     primer_bind     3094..3111
                     /label=L4440
                     /note="L4440 vector, forward primer"
ORIGIN
        1 cgcaaaccgc ctctccccgc gcgttggccg attcattaat gcagctggca cgacaggttt
       61 cccgactgga aagcgggcag tgagcgcaac gcaattaata cgcgtaccgc tagccaggaa
      121 gagtttgtag aaacgcaaaa aggccatccg tcaggatggc cttctgctta gtttgatgcc
      181 tggcagttta tggcgggcgt cctgcccgcc accctccggg ccgttgcttc acaacgttca
      241 aatccgctcc cggcggattt gtcctactca ggagagcgtt caccgacaaa caacagataa
      301 aacgaaaggc ccagtcttcc gactgagcct ttcgttttat ttgatgcctg gcagttccct
      361 actctcgcgt taacgctagc atggatgttt tcccagtcac gacgttgtaa aacgacggcc
      421 agtcttaagc tcgggcccca aataatgatt ttattttgac tgatagtgac ctgttcgttg
      481 caacaaattg atgagcaatg cttttttata atgccaactt tgtacaaaaa agttggcatg
      541 aacaacgagc tgagccctgt ggccctgaga cagatgtctt gtgctgctgg taccacccag
      601 accgcttgca ccgacgacaa cgccctggct tactacaaca ccaccaaggg cggaagattc
      661 gtgctggccc tgctgtctga cctgcaggac ctgaagtggg ctcgtttccc caagagcgac
      721 ggtaccggca ccatctacac cgagctggaa cccccttgca gattcgtgac cgacacccca
      781 aagggcccca aggtgaagta cctgtacttc atcaagggac tgaacaacct gaacagagga
      841 atggtgctgg gtagcctggc tgctaccgtg aggctgcagt acccaacttt cttgtacaaa
      901 gttggcatta taagaaagca ttgcttatca atttgttgca acgaacaggt cactatcagt
      961 caaaataaaa tcattatttg ccatccagct gatatcccct atagtgagtc gtattacatg
     1021 gtcatagctg tttcctggca gctctggccc gtgtctcaaa atctctgatg ttacattgca
     1081 caagataaaa atatatcatc atgcctcctc tagaccagcc aggacagaaa tgcctcgact
     1141 tcgctgctac ccaaggttgc cgggtgacgc acaccgtgga aacggatgaa ggcacgaacc
     1201 cagtggacat aagcctgttc ggttcgtaag ctgtaatgca agtagcgtat gcgctcacgc
     1261 aactggtcca gaaccttgac cgaacgcagc ggtggtaacg gcgcagtggc ggttttcatg
     1321 gcttgttatg actgtttttt tggggtacag tctatgcctc gggcatccaa gcagcaagcg
     1381 cgttacgccg tgggtcgatg tttgatgtta tggagcagca acgatgttac gcagcagggc
     1441 agtcgcccta aaacaaagtt aaacattatg agggaagcgg tgatcgccga agtatcgact
     1501 caactatcag aggtagttgg cgtcatcgag cgccatctcg aaccgacgtt gctggccgta
     1561 catttgtacg gctccgcagt ggatggcggc ctgaagccac acagtgatat tgatttgctg
     1621 gttacggtga ccgtaaggct tgatgaaaca acgcggcgag ctttgatcaa cgaccttttg
     1681 gaaacttcgg cttcccctgg agagagcgag attctccgcg ctgtagaagt caccattgtt
     1741 gtgcacgacg acatcattcc gtggcgttat ccagctaagc gcgaactgca atttggagaa
     1801 tggcagcgca atgacattct tgcaggtatc ttcgagccag ccacgatcga cattgatctg
     1861 gctatcttgc tgacaaaagc aagagaacat agcgttgcct tggtaggtcc agcggcggag
     1921 gaactctttg atccggttcc tgaacaggat ctatttgagg cgctaaatga aaccttaacg
     1981 ctatggaact cgccgcccga ctgggctggc gatgagcgaa atgtagtgct tacgttgtcc
     2041 cgcatttggt acagcgcagt aaccggcaaa atcgcgccga aggatgtcgc tgccgactgg
     2101 gcaatggagc gcctgccggc ccagtatcag cccgtcatac ttgaagctag acaggcttat
     2161 cttggacaag aagaagatcg cttggcctcg cgcgcagatc agttggaaga atttgtccac
     2221 tacgtgaaag gcgagatcac caaggtagtc ggcaaataac cctcgagcca cccatgacca
     2281 aaatccctta acgtgagtta cgcgtcgttc cactgagcgt cagaccccgt agaaaagatc
     2341 aaaggatctt cttgagatcc tttttttctg cgcgtaatct gctgcttgca aacaaaaaaa
     2401 ccaccgctac cagcggtggt ttgtttgccg gatcaagagc taccaactct ttttccgaag
     2461 gtaactggct tcagcagagc gcagatacca aatactgttc ttctagtgta gccgtagtta
     2521 ggccaccact tcaagaactc tgtagcaccg cctacatacc tcgctctgct aatcctgtta
     2581 ccagtggctg ctgccagtgg cgataagtcg tgtcttaccg ggttggactc aagacgatag
     2641 ttaccggata aggcgcagcg gtcgggctga acggggggtt cgtgcacaca gcccagcttg
     2701 gagcgaacga cctacaccga actgagatac ctacagcgtg agctatgaga aagcgccacg
     2761 cttcccgaag ggagaaaggc ggacaggtat ccggtaagcg gcagggtcgg aacaggagag
     2821 cgcacgaggg agcttccagg gggaaacgcc tggtatcttt atagtcctgt cgggtttcgc
     2881 cacctctgac ttgagcgtcg atttttgtga tgctcgtcag gggggcggag cctatggaaa
     2941 aacgccagca acgcggcctt tttacggttc ctggcctttt gctggccttt tgctcacatg
     3001 ttctttcctg cgttatcccc tgattctgtg gataaccgta ttaccgcctt tgagtgagct
     3061 gataccgctc gccgcagccg aacgaccgag cgcagcgagt cagtgagcga ggaagcggaa
     3121 gagcgcccaa ta
//
