[The description below was written by a language model from this plasmid's Addgene catalogue record and the feature table of its GenBank file.]
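Description:
pDONR223 SARS-CoV-2 NSP9_nostop is a Gateway-compatible entry clone built on the pDONR223 backbone and carrying the coding sequence of non-structural protein 9 (NSP9), one of the mature products encoded within ORF1ab of SARS-CoV-2 isolate Wuhan-Hu-1. The 342 bp insert was made synthetically and codon-optimized, so it differs from the viral sequence by many synonymous changes. It deliberately lacks a stop codon. The plasmid is propagated in E. coli through a high-copy ColE1/pUC-type origin and is selected with spectinomycin through the aadA (SmR) aminoglycoside adenylyltransferase gene, which also confers streptomycin resistance. The sequence record is 3132 bp, smaller than the 5005 bp listed for the empty donor vector. This is expected, because Gateway cloning swaps the donor's larger selection cassette for the short insert.

The feature table does not annotate the NSP9 open reading frame itself, but the gap between the attL1 and attL2 sites matches the stated insert size. These attL sites are the substrates for the LR Clonase reaction, which moves the ORF directionally into any attR-containing destination vector. No promoter is positioned to express the insert in this plasmid. The T7 promoter downstream of attL2 points back toward the insert in antisense orientation, and rrnB T1 and T2 terminators upstream insulate the cassette from read-through transcription. M13 forward and reverse primer sites flank the att sites for sequence verification. Because the ORF is open at its 3' end, it suits destination vectors that add C-terminal tags or fusion partners. The clone belongs to a collection of SARS-CoV-2 coding regions intended for flexible downstream expression.
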