Addgene plasmid #149312: pDONR223 SARS-CoV-2 NSP9_nostop
Purpose: Gateway-compatible Entry vector, with insert of NSP9 gene's CDS from SARS-CoV-2 isolate Wuhan-Hu-1. Does not contain stop codon.
Depositing lab: Fritz Roth. Depositing organization: Sinai Health System. Publication: A Comprehensive, Flexible Collection of SARS-CoV-2 Coding Regions. Kim DK, Knapp JJ, Kuang D, Chawla A, Cassonnet P, Lee H, Sheykhkarimli D, Samavarchi-Tehrani P, Abdouni H, Rayhan A, Li R, Pogoutse O, Coyaud E, van der Werf S, Demeret C, Gingras AC, Taipale M, Raught B, Jacob Y, Roth FP. G3 (Bethesda). 2020 Aug 6. pii: g3.120.401554. doi: 10.1534/g3.120.401554. PubMed 32763951.
Backbone
  Vector backbone: pDONR223
  Backbone manufacturer: Rual et al, Genome Res. 14:2128-2135, 2004.
  Backbone size w/o insert (bp): 5005
  Vector type: Gateway-compatible Entry vector
Growth in bacteria
  Bacterial resistance: Spectinomycin, 50 μg/mL
  Growth temperature: 37°C
  Growth strain: DH5alpha
  Copy number: Unknown
Gene/Insert
  Gene/Insert name: NSP9
  Species: SARS-CoV-2 isolate Wuhan-Hu-1
  Insert size (bp): 342
  Mutation: Many synonymous changes due to codon optimization
  Entrez Gene: ORF1ab (a.k.a. GU280_gp01)
  Cloning method: Gateway Cloning
  Sequencing primers: 5′ M13F; 3′ M13R
Resource information
  A portion of this plasmid was derived from a plasmid made by: Synthesized from GenScript
Terms and licenses: Academic/Nonprofit Terms; Industry Terms
How to cite: pDONR223 SARS-CoV-2 NSP9_nostop was a gift from Fritz Roth (Addgene plasmid # 149312 ; http://n2t.net/addgene:149312 ; RRID:Addgene_149312)
