>Addgene plasmid #149312 | pDONR223 SARS-CoV-2 NSP9_nostop | depositor partial sequence | sequence record 291919 | Inserted CDS without stop codon
ATGAACAACGAGCTGAGCCCTGTGGCCCTGAGACAGATGTCTTGTGCTGCTGGTACCACCCAGACCGCTT
GCACCGACGACAACGCCCTGGCTTACTACAACACCACCAAGGGCGGAAGATTCGTGCTGGCCCTGCTGTC
TGACCTGCAGGACCTGAAGTGGGCTCGTTTCCCCAAGAGCGACGGTACCGGCACCATCTACACCGAGCTG
GAACCCCCTTGCAGATTCGTGACCGACACCCCAAAGGGCCCCAAGGTGAAGTACCTGTACTTCATCAAGG
GACTGAACAACCTGAACAGAGGAATGGTGCTGGGTAGCCTGGCTGCTACCGTGAGGCTGCAG
